Addgene plasmid #26381: pDEST_FUS_G2A_R521H
Depositing lab: Thomas Tuschl. Depositing organization: Rockefeller University. Publication: RNA targets of wild-type and mutant FET family proteins. Hoell JI, Larsson E, Runge S, Nusbaum JD, Duggimpudi S, Farazi TA, Hafner M, Borkhardt A, Sander C, Tuschl T. Nat Struct Mol Biol. 2011 Nov 13. doi: 10.1038/nsmb.2163. PubMed 22081015.
Backbone
  Vector backbone: pFRT_DESTFLAGHA
  Backbone manufacturer: N/A
  Backbone size w/o insert (bp): 5299
  Vector type: Mammalian Expression
Growth in bacteria
  Bacterial resistance: Ampicillin, 100 μg/mL
  Growth temperature: 37°C
  Growth strain: DH5alpha
  Copy number: High Copy
Gene/Insert
  Gene/Insert name: FUS
  Species: H. sapiens (human)
  Insert size (bp): 1581
  Mutation: R521H
  GenBank ID: NM_004960
  Entrez Gene: FUS (a.k.a. ALS6, ETM4, FUS1, HNRNPP2, POMP75, TLS, altFUS)
  Tag / fusion protein: FLAG-HA (N terminal on backbone)
  Cloning method: Gateway Cloning; 5′ cloning site SalI (not destroyed); 3′ cloning site NotI (not destroyed)
  Sequencing primers: 5′ CMV-F; 3′ BGH-R
Terms and licenses: Academic/Nonprofit Terms; Industry Terms: Not Available to Industry
How to cite: pDEST_FUS_G2A_R521H was a gift from Thomas Tuschl (Addgene plasmid # 26381 ; http://n2t.net/addgene:26381 ; RRID:Addgene_26381)
