[The description below was written by a language model from this plasmid's Addgene catalogue record.]
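Description:
pDEST_FUS_G2A_R521H is a mammalian expression plasmid built on the pFRT_DESTFLAGHA Gateway destination backbone (about 5.3 kb without insert). It is maintained in E. coli as a high-copy plasmid under ampicillin selection. The record gives no feature table, so the promoter, polyadenylation signal and any mammalian selection marker are not explicitly stated. The listed sequencing primers (CMV forward and BGH reverse) suggest that the insert sits between a CMV promoter and a bovine growth hormone polyadenylation signal. The "FRT" in the backbone name suggests an FRT site for Flp recombinase-mediated integration into a matching genomic landing site, but this is inferred from the name only.

The payload is the human FUS coding sequence (about 1.6 kb, corresponding to the NM_004960 reference transcript), introduced by Gateway recombination, with SalI and NotI sites retained at the 5′ and 3′ ends of the insert. The backbone supplies an N-terminal FLAG-HA tandem epitope tag, so the protein is expressed as FLAG-HA-FUS and can be detected or immunoprecipitated with antibodies against either tag. The recorded mutation is R521H, a substitution near the C terminus of FUS; the gene's ALS6 alias reflects its link to amyotrophic lateral sclerosis. The plasmid name also contains "G2A", but the mutation field does not list or explain this. It may refer to a further change or a cloning designation.

The associated publication concerns the RNA targets of wild-type and mutant FET family proteins. This fits use of the construct to express tagged mutant FUS in human cells and compare its RNA binding with that of the wild-type protein.
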