>Addgene plasmid #26381 | pDEST_FUS_G2A_R521H | addgene partial sequence | sequence record 32552 | 26381 with BGH-rev
CCTCTAGACTCGAGCGTAGAATCGAGACCGAGGAGAGGGTTAGGGATAGGCTTACCTTCGAACCGCGGGC
CCTCTAGACTTGAGCGGCCGCCACTGTGCTGGATATCAACCACTTTGTACAAGAAAGCTGGGTCTAGATA
TCTCGAGTGCGGCCGCTTAATACGGCCTCTCCCTGTGATCCTGTCTGTGCTCACCCCTGGAATCCATCTT
GCCAGGGCCAAAGCCACCTCTGTCCCCACCACCCCGGCCCCCTCGGAAGCCTCCACGGTCCCCGCCGCGG
CCCCGGTAGCCGCCTCGATCATAGCCTCCTCTGCCACCACGACGATCATCCCCGTAGTTACCCCCCATGT
GAGAGCCACCTGGTCCCCCTCCTGGGCCATCTGGTTTAGGGGCCTTACACTGGTTGCATTCATTCCTCCA
AGAGAAGTTCATATTCTCACAGGTGGGATTAGGACACTTCCAGTCACCAGCTCGCTGCTGTCCTCCACCG
CCACCACCTCCACTGGGAAATCCTCCTCGGCCACCACCACCACTGCCACCACCTCCATAGCCTCCACGGC
CCATGGGTCCTCCTCGCCCTCGGCCTCCACGACCATTGCCACCACCCCGATTAAAGTCTGCCCGGCGAGT
AGCAAATGAGACCTTGATAGGATTTCCGGAGAATTCTTTACCATCAAACCAGTCAATAGCTGCTTTAGCT
GAAGGTGGGTCATCAAAAGAGACCGTTGCCTCTCCCTTCAGCTTGCCAGTTTCCCTGTCTGTGTACAAAT
TAATCATGGGCTGTCCCGTTTTCTTGTTTGTCTTAATAATACCAATCTGCTTGAAGTAATCAGCCACAGA
CTCAATTGTAACATTCTCACCCAGGCCTTGCACAAAGATGGTGTTGTTGTCTGAATTATCCTGTTCGGAG
TCATGACGTGATCCTTGG
