>Addgene plasmid #26381 | pDEST_FUS_G2A_R521H | addgene partial sequence | sequence record 32553 | 26381 with CMV-F
AGCAGAGCTCTCTGGCTAACTAGAGAACCCACTGCTTACTGGCTTATCGAAATTAATACGACTCACTATA
GGGAGACCCAAGCTGGCTAGCGAGCTCGGATCGATCCATCGATAGTGTGGTGGAATTCTGATCGCCGCCG
CCATGGACTACAAGGACGACGATGACAAGTACCCTTATGACGTGCCCGATTACGCTTTGAACCAGATATC
AACAAGTTTGTACAAAAAAGCAGGCTCCACCATGGGAACCAATTCAGTCGACATGGCCTCAAACGATTAT
ACCCAACAAGCAACCCAAAGCTATGGGGCCTACCCCACCCAGCCCGGGCAGGGCTATTCCCAGCAGAGCA
GTCAGCCCTACGGACAGCAGAGTTACAGTGGTTATAGCCAGTCCACGGACACTTCAGGATATGGCCAGAG
CAGCTATTCTTCTTATGGCCAGAGCCAGAACACAGGCTATGGAACTCAGTCAACTCCCCAGGGATATGGC
TCGACTGGCGGCTATGGCAGTAGCCAGAGCTCCCAATCGTCTTACGGGCAGCAGTCCTCCTACCCTGGCT
ATGGCCAGCAGCCAGCTCCCAGCAGCACCTCGGGAAGTTACGGTAGCAGTTCTCAGAGCAGCAGCTATGG
GCAGCCCCAGAGTGGGAGCTACAGCCAGCAGCCTAGCTATGGTGGACAGCAGCAAAGCTATGGACAGCAG
CAAAGCTATAATCCCCCTCAGGGCTATGGACAGCAGAACCAGTACAACAGCAGCAGTGGTGGTGGAGGTG
GAGGTGGAGGTGGAGGTAACTATGGCCAAGATCAATCCTCCATGAGTAGTGGTGGTGGCAGTGGTGGCGG
TTATGGCAATCAAGACCAGAGTGGTGGAGGTGGCAGCGGTGGCTATGGACAGCAGGACCGTGGAGGCCGC
GGCAGGGTGGCAGTGGTGGCGGCGGCGGCGGCGGCGGT
